>Addgene plasmid #187356 | pET28a(+)_6xHIS-hHLA-A2 (MHC Class I heavy)-C-Tag | addgene full sequence | sequence record 373308 | Addgene NGS Result
TGGCGAATGGG
[124 nt withheld, positions 12-135]
C
[91 nt withheld, positions 137-227]
A
[49 nt withheld, positions 229-277]
CCTTTGACGTTGGAGTCCACGTTCTTT
[37 nt withheld, positions 305-341]
ACCCTATCTCGGTCTATTCTTTTGATTTATAAGGGATTTTGCCGATTTCGGCCTATTGGTTAAAAAATGA
GCTGATTTAACAAAAATTTAACGCGAATTTTAACAAAATATTAACGCTTACAATTTAGGTGGCACTTTTC
GGGGAAATGTGCGCGGAACCCCTATTTGTTTATTTTTCTAAATACATTCAAATATGTATCCGCTCATGAA
TTAATTCTTAGAAAAACTCATCGAGCATCAAATGAAACTGCAATTTATTCATATCAGGATTATCAATACC
ATATTTTTGAAAAAGCCGTTTCTGTAATGAAGGAGAAAACTCACCGAGGCAGTTCCATAGGATGGCAAGA
TCCTGGTATCGGTCTGCGATTCCGACTCGTCCAACATCAATACAACCTATTAATTTCCCCTCGTCAAAAA
TAAGGTTATCAAGTGAGAAATCACCATGAGTGACGACTGAATCCGGTGAGAATGGCAAAAGTTTATGCAT
TTCTTTCCAGACTTGTTCAACAGGCCAGCCATTACGCTCGTCATCAAAATCACTCGCATCAACCAAACCG
TTATTCATTCGTGATTGCGCCTGAGCGAGACGAAATACGCGATCGCTGTTAAAAGGACAATTACAAACAG
GAATCGAATGCAACCGGCGCAGGAACACTGCCAGCGCATCAACAATATTTTCACCTGAATCAGGATATTC
TTCTAATACCTGGAATGCTGTTTTCCCGGGGATCGCAGTGGTGAGTAACCATGCATCATCAGGAGTACGG
ATAAAATGCTTGATGGTCGGAAGAGGCATAAATTCCGTCAGCCAGTTTAGTCTGACCATCTCATCTGTAA
CATCATTGGCAACGCTACCTTTGCCATGTTTCAGAAACAACTCTGGCGCATCGGGCTTCCCATACAATCG
ATAGATTGTCGCACCTGATTGCCCGACATTATCGCGAGCCCATTTATACCCATATAAATCAGCATCCATG
TTGGAATTTAATCGCGGCCTAGAGCAAGACGTTTCCCGTTGAATATGGCTCATAACACCCCTTGTATTAC
TGTTTATGTAAGCAGACAGTTTTATTGTTCATGACCAAAATCCCTTAACGTGAGTTTTCGTTCCACTGAG
CGTCAGACCCCGTAGAAAAGATCAAAGGATCTTCTTGAGATCCTTTTTTTCTGCGCGTAATCTGCTGCTT
GCAAACAAAAAAACCACCGCTACCAGCGGTGGTTTGTTTGCCGGATCAAGAGCTACCAACTCTTTTTCCG
AAGGTAACTGGCTTCAGCAGAGCGCAGATACCAAATACTGTCCTTCTAGTGTAGCCGTAGTTAGGCCACC
ACTTCAAGAACTCTGTAGCACCGCCTACATACCTCGCTCTGCTAATCCTGTTACCAGTGGCTGCTGCCAG
TGGCGATAAGTCGTGTCTTACCGGGTTGGACTCAAGACGATAGTTACCGGATAAGGCGCAGCGGTCGGGC
TGAACGGGGGGTTCGTGCACACAGCCCAGCTTGGAGCGAACGACCTACACCGAACTGAGATACCTACAGC
GTGAGCTATGAGAAAGCGCCACGCTTCCCGAAGGGAGAAAGGCGGACAGGTATCCGGTAAGCGGCAGGGT
CGGAACAGGAGAGCGCACGAGGGAGCTTCCAGGGGGAAACGCCTGGTATCTTTATAGTCCTGTCGGGTTT
CGCCACCTCTGACTTGAGCGTCGATTTTTGTGATGCTCGTCAGGGGGGCGGAGCCTATGGAAAAACGCCA
GCAACGCGGCCTTTTTACGGTTCCTGGCCTTTTGCTGGCCTTTTGCTCACATGTTCTTTCCTGCGTTATC
CCCTGATTCTGTGGATAACCGTATTACCGCCTTTGAGTGAGCTGATACCGCTCGCCGCAGCCGAACGACC
GAGCGCAGCGAGTCAGTGAGCGAGGAAGCGGAAGAGCGCCTGATGCGGTATTTTCTCCTTACGCATCTGT
GCGGTATTTCACACCGCAATGGTGCACTCTCAGTACAATCTGCTCTGATGCCGCATAGTTAAGCCAGTAT
ACACTCCGCTATCGCTACGTGACTGGGTCATGGCTGCGCCCCGACACCCGCCAACACCCGCTGACGCGCC
CTGACGGGCTTGTCTGCTCCCGGCATCCGCTTACAGACAAGCTGTGACCGTCTCCGGGAGCTGCATGTGT
CAGAGGTTTTCACCGTCATCACCGAAACGCGCGAGGCAGCTGCGGTAAAGCTCATCAGCGTGGTCGTGAA
GCGATTCACAGATGTCTGCCTGTTCATCCGCGTCCAGCTCGTTGAGTTTCTCCAGAAGCGTTAATGTCTG
GCTTCTGATAAAGCGGGCCATGTTAAGGGCGGTTTTTTCCTGTTTGGTCACTGATGCCTCCGTGTAAGGG
GGATTTCTGTTCATGGGGGTAATGATACCGATGAAACGAGAGAGGATGCTCACGATACGGGTTACTGATG
ATGAACATGCCCGGTTACTGGAACGTTGTGAGGGTAAACAACTGGCGGTATGGATGCGGCGGGACCAGAG
AAAAATCACTCAGGGTCAATGCCAGCGCTTCGTTAATACAGATGTAGGTGTTCCACAGGGTAGCCAGCAG
CATCCTGCGATGCAGATCCGGAACATAATGGTGCAGGGCGCTGACTTCCGCGTTTCCAGACTTTACGAAA
CACGGAAACCGAAGACCATTCATGTTGTTGCTCAGGTCGCAGACGTTTTGCAGCAGCAGTCGCTTCACGT
TCGCTCGCGTATCGGTGATTCATTCTGCTAACCAGTAAGGCAACCCCGCCAGCCTAGCCGGGTCCTCAAC
GACAGGAGCACGATCATGCGCACCCGTGGGGCCGCCATGCCGGCGATAATGGCCTGCTTCTCGCCGAAAC
GTTTGGTGGCGGGACCAGTGACGAAGGCTTGAGCGAGGGCGTGCAAGATTCCGAATACCGCAAGCGACAG
GCCGATCATCGTCGCGCTCCAGCGAAAGCGGTCCTCGCCGAAAATGACCCAGAGCGCTGCCGGCACCTGT
CCTACGAGTTGCATGATAAAGAAGACAGTCATAAGTGCGGCGACGATAGTCATGCCCCGCGCCCACCGGA
AGGAGCTGACTGGGTTGAAGGCTCTCAAGGGCATCGGTCGAGATCCCGGTGCCTAATGAGTGAGCTAACT
TACATTAATTGCGTTGCGCTCACTGCCCGCTTTCCAGTCGGGAAACCTGTCGTGCCAGCTGCATTAATGA
ATCGGCCAACGCGCGGGGAGAGGCGGTTTGCGTATTGGGCGCCAGGGTGGTTTTTCTTTTCACCAGTGAG
ACGGGCAACAGCTGATTGCCCTTCACCGCCTGGCCCTGAGAGAGTTGCAGCAAGCGGTCCACGCTGGTTT
GCCCCAGCAGGCGAAAATCCTGTTTGATGGTGGTTAACGGCGGGATATAACATGAGCTGTCTTCGGTATC
GTCGTATCCCACTACCGAGATATCCGCACCAACGCGCAGCCCGGACTCGGTAATGGCGCGCATTGCGCCC
AGCGCCATCTGATCGTTGGCAACCAGCATCGCAGTGGGAACGATGCCCTCATTCAGCATTTGCATGGTTT
GTTGAAAACCGGACATGGCACTCCAGTCGCCTTCCCGTTCCGCTATCGGCTGAATTTGATTGCGAGTGAG
ATATTTATGCCAGCCAGCCAGACGCAGACGCGCCGAGACAGAACTTAATGGGCCCGCTAACAGCGCGATT
TGCTGGTGACCCAATGCGACCAGATGCTCCACGCCCAGTCGCGTACCGTCTTCATGGGAGAAAATAATAC
TGTTGATGGGTGTCTGGTCAGAGACATCAAGAAATAACGCCGGAACATTAGTGCAGGCAGCTTCCACAGC
AATGGCATCCTGGTCATCCAGCGGATAGTTAATGATCAGCCCACTGACGCGTTGCGCGAGAAGATTGTGC
ACCGCCGCTTTACAGGCTTCGACGCCGCTTCGTTCTACCATCGACACCACCACGCTGGCACCCAGTTGAT
CGGCGCGAGATTTAATCGCCGCGACAATTTGCGACGGCGCGTGCAGGGCCAGACTGGAGGTGGCAACGCC
AATCAGCAACGACTGTTTGCCCGCCAGTTGTTGTGCCACGCGGTTGGGAATGTAATTCAGCTCCGCCATC
GCCGCTTCCACTTTTTCCCGCGTTTTCGCAGAAACGTGGCTGGCCTGGTTCACCACGCGGGAAACGGTCT
GATAAGAGACACCGGCATACTCTGCGACATCGTATAACGTTACTGGTTTCACATTCACCACCCTGAATTG
ACTCTCTTCCGGGCGCTATCATGCCATACCGCGAAAGGTTTTGCGCCATTCGATGGTGTCCGGGATCTCG
ACGCTCTCCCTTATGCGACTCCTGCATTAGGAAGCAGCCCAGTAGTAGGTTGAGGCCGTTGAGCACCGCC
GCCGCAAGGAATGGTGCATGCAAGGAGATGGCGCCCAACAGTCCCCCGGCCACGGGGCCTGCCACCATAC
CCACGCCGAAACAAGCGCTCATGAGCCCGAAGTGGCGAGCCCGATCTTCCCCATCGGTGATGTCGGCGAT
ATAGGCGCCAGCAACCGCACCTGTGGCGCCGGTGATGCCGGCCACGATGCGTCCGGCGTAGAGGATCGAG
ATCTCGATCCCGCGAAATTAATACGACTCACTATAGGGGAATTGTGAGCGGATAACAATTCCCCTCTAGA
AATAATTTTGTTTAACTTTAAGAAGGAGATATACCATGGGCAGCAGCCATCATCATCATCATCACGGCAG
C
[834 nt withheld, positions 5103-5936]
CAGCCCGAAGATCAAGTTGATCCAAGATTGATTGATGGCAAGTAGCTCGAGCACCACCACCACCACCACT
GAGATCCGGCTGCTAACAAAGCCCGAAAGGAAGCTGAGTTGGCTGCTGCCACCGCTGAGCAATAACTAGC
ATAACCCCTTGGGGCCTCTAAACGGGTCTTGAGGGGTTTTTTGCTGAAAGGAGGAACTATATCCGGAT
Features (pLannotate 1.2.2; 20 found; start..end, strand, type, name):
     12..440     +  rep_origin     f1 ori (sequence partly withheld): f1 bacteriophage origin of replication; arrow indicates direction of (+) strand synthesis
    493..550     +  promoter       AmpR promoter (fragment): bla
    559..1374    -  CDS            KanR: aminoglycoside phosphotransferase; aph(3')-Ia; confers resistance to kanamycin in bacteria or G418 (Geneticin®) in eukaryotes
   1496..2084    +  rep_origin     ori: high-copy-number ColE1/pMB1/pBR322/pUC origin of replication
   2270..2409    -  misc_feature   bom: basis of mobility region from pBR322
   2511..2702    -  CDS            rop: Rop protein, which maintains plasmids at low copy number; rop
   2719..3099    +  CDS            YPB1_ECOLX: Protein predicted: Swiss-Prot protein existence level 4. From Escherichia coli.
   3171..3462    -  CDS            TcR (fragment): tetracycline efflux protein; tet; confers resistance to tetracycline
   3477..3498    -  protein_bind   CAP binding site: CAP binding activates transcription in the presence of cAMP. E. coli catabolite activator protein
   3511..4593    -  CDS            lacI: lac repressor; lacI; The lac repressor binds to the lac operator to inhibit transcription in E. coli. This inhibition can be relieved by adding lactose or isopropyl-β-D-thiogalactopyranoside (IPTG).
   4594..4671    -  promoter       lacI promoter: lacI
   4679..4958    -  CDS            TcR (fragment): tetracycline efflux protein; tet; confers resistance to tetracycline
   4980..4998    +  promoter       T7 promoter: promoter for bacteriophage T7 RNA polymerase
   4999..5023    +  protein_bind   lac operator: The lac repressor binds to the lac operator to inhibit transcription in E. coli. This inhibition can be relieved by adding lactose or isopropyl-β-D-thiogalactopyranoside (IPTG). lac repressor encoded by lacI
   5038..5060    +  RBS            RBS: efficient ribosome binding site from bacteriophage T7 gene 10 (Olins and Rangwala, 1989)
   5079..5095    +  CDS            capTEV™ (fragment): composite tag for in vivo biotinylation, TEV protease cleavage, and 6xHis tagging
   5100..5942    +  CDS            HLA-A (fragment) (sequence partly withheld): HLAA_HUMAN - Also known as HLAA. Experimental evidence at protein level: Swiss-Prot protein existence level 1. Allele A*74:01: Presents immunodominant HIV-1 epitopes derived from gag-pol (GQMVHQAISPR, QIYPGIKVR) and rev (RQIHSISER), carrying an aliphatic residue at position 2 and Arg anchor residue at the C-terminus. May contribute to viral load control in chronic HIV-1 infection. From Homo sapiens (Human).
   5988..6005    +  CDS            9xHis (fragment): 9xHis affinity tag
   6015..6064    +  CDS            SET1 (fragment): solubility-enhancement tag derived from T7 phage gene 10B
   6072..6119    +  terminator     T7 terminator: transcription terminator for bacteriophage T7 RNA polymerase
