[The description below was written by a language model from this plasmid's Addgene catalogue record and pLannotate feature annotations shown in this document.]
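Description:
pET28a(+)_6xHIS-hHLA-A2 (MHC Class I heavy)-C-Tag is a 6.1 kb bacterial expression plasmid built on the pET28a(+) backbone for producing the human HLA-A2 MHC class I heavy chain in E. coli. It is propagated through a ColE1/pBR322-type origin accompanied by the bom region and the rop gene, which holds the plasmid at low copy number, consistent with the catalogue entry. Selection is by kanamycin via the aminoglycoside phosphotransferase gene. An f1 origin is also present, and the short tetracycline-resistance and AmpR-promoter fragments in the annotation are non-functional backbone remnants.

The insert was cloned between NcoI and XhoI, both retained, and sits downstream of a T7 promoter with an adjacent lac operator and the T7 gene 10 ribosome binding site, ending at the T7 terminator. The plasmid-borne lacI gene supplies repressor, so transcription depends on T7 RNA polymerase in the host and is induced with IPTG. The annotated HLA-A coding segment covers about 840 nt, so it is a fragment of the heavy chain rather than the full-length protein. A short tag-like match just upstream corresponds to the N-terminal 6xHis tag. The C-terminal C-Tag named in the record is not separately annotated. A His-tag match downstream of the insert probably reflects the vector's own C-terminal His sequence, and the record does not show whether it is translated.

The stated purpose is bacterial expression and refolding of gp100 peptide–MHC complex. This construct supplies only the heavy chain. The β2-microglobulin light chain and the gp100 peptide that a class I complex also requires are not encoded here.
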