Addgene plasmid #187356: pET28a(+)_6xHIS-hHLA-A2 (MHC Class I heavy)-C-Tag
Purpose: Bacterial expression and refolding of gp100 pMHC
Depositing lab: Simon Davis. Depositing organization: University of Oxford. Publication: Structure of a fully assembled tumor-specific T cell receptor ligated by pMHC. Susac L, Vuong MT, Thomas C, von Bulow S, O'Brien-Ball C, Santos AM, Fernandes RA, Hummer G, Tampe R, Davis SJ. Cell. 2022 Aug 18;185(17):3201-3213.e19. doi: 10.1016/j.cell.2022.07.010. PubMed 35985289.
Backbone
  Vector backbone: pET28a(+)
  Vector type: Bacterial Expression
Growth in bacteria
  Bacterial resistance: Kanamycin, 50 μg/mL
  Growth temperature: 37°C
  Growth strain: NEB Stable
  Copy number: Low Copy
Gene/Insert
  Gene/Insert name: hHLA-A2 (MHC Class I heavy) with N-terminal 6xHIS tag, and C-terminal C-Tag
  Species: H. sapiens (human)
  Promoter: T7
  Cloning method: Restriction Enzyme; 5′ cloning site NcoI (not destroyed); 3′ cloning site XhoI (not destroyed)
  Sequencing primers: 5′ T7 F; 3′ T7 R
Terms and licenses: Academic/Nonprofit Terms; Industry Terms: Not Available to Industry
How to cite: pET28a(+)_6xHIS-hHLA-A2 (MHC Class I heavy)-C-Tag was a gift from Simon Davis (Addgene plasmid # 187356 ; http://n2t.net/addgene:187356 ; RRID:Addgene_187356)
